>Addgene plasmid #203238 | B*15:01:01:01 | addgene full sequence | sequence record 399789 | Addgene NGS Result
GACGGATCGGGAGATCTCCCGATCCCCTATGGTGCACTCTCAGTACAATCTGCTCTGATGCCGCATAGTT
AAGCCAGTATCTGCTCCCTGCTTGTGTGTTGGAGGTCGCTGAGTAGTGCGCGAGCAAAATTTAAGCTACA
ACAAGGCAAGGCTTGACCGACAATTGCATGAAGAATCTGCTTAGGGTTAGGCGTTTTGCGCTGCTTCGCG
ATGTACGGGCCAGATATACGCGTTGACATTGATTATTGACTAGTTATTAATAGTAATCAATTACGGGGTC
ATTAGTTCATAGCCCATATATGGAGTTCCGCGTTACATAACTTACGGTAAATGGCCCGCCTGGCTGACCG
CCCAACGACCCCCGCCCATTGACGTCAATAATGACGTATGTTCCCATAGTAACGCCAATAGGGACTTTCC
ATTGACGTCAATGGGTGGAGTATTTACGGTAAACTGCCCACTTGGCAGTACATCAAGTGTATCATATGCC
AAGTACGCCCCCTATTGACGTCAATGACGGTAAATGGCCCGCCTGGCATTATGCCCAGTACATGACCTTA
TGGGACTTTCCTACTTGGCAGTACATCTACGTATTAGTCATCGCTATTACCATGGTGATGCGGTTTTGGC
AGTACATCAATGGGCGTGGATAGCGGTTTGACTCACGGGGATTTCCAAGTCTCCACCCCATTGACGTCAA
TGGGAGTTTGTTTTGGCACCAAAATCAACGGGACTTTCCAAAATGTCGTAACAACTCCGCCCCATTGACG
CAAATGGGCGGTAGGCGTGTACGGTGGGAGGTCTATATAAGCAGAGCTCTCTGGCTAACTAGAGAACCCA
CTGCTTACTGGCTTATCGAAATTAATACGACTCACTATAGGGAGACCCAAGCTGGCTAGCGTTTAAACTT
AAGCTTGCCACCATGCGGGTCACGGCGCCCCGAACCGTCCTCCTGCTGCTCTCGGGAGCCCTGGCCCTGA
CCGAGACCTGGGCCGGCTCCCACTCCATGAGGTATTTCTACACCGCCATGTCCCGGCCCGGCCGCGGGGA
GCCCCGCTTCATCGCAGTGGGCTACGTGGACGACACCCAGTTCGTGAGGTTCGACAGCGACGCCGCGAGT
CCGAGGATGGCGCCCCGGGCGCCATGGATAGAGCAGGAGGGGCCGGAGTATTGGGACCGGGAGACACAGA
TCTCCAAGACCAACACACAGACTTACCGAGAGAGCCTGCGGAACCTGCGCGGCTACTACAACCAGAGCGA
GGCCGGGTCTCACACCCTCCAGAGGATGTACGGCTGCGACGTGGGGCCGGACGGGCGCCTCCTCCGCGGG
CATGACCAGTCCGCCTACGACGGCAAGGATTACATCGCCCTGAACGAGGACCTGAGCTCCTGGACCGCGG
CGGACACGGCGGCTCAGATCACCCAGCGCAAGTGGGAGGCGGCCCGTGAGGCGGAGCAGTGGAGAGCCTA
CCTGGAGGGCCTGTGCGTGGAGTGGCTCCGCAGATACCTGGAGAACGGGAAGGAGACGCTGCAGCGCGCG
GACCCCCCAAAGACACATGTGACCCACCACCCCATCTCTGACCATGAGGCCACCCTGAGGTGCTGGGCCC
TGGGCTTCTACCCTGCGGAGATCACACTGACCTGGCAGCGGGATGGCGAGGACCAAACTCAGGACACCGA
GCTTGTGGAGACCAGACCAGCAGGAGATAGAACCTTCCAGAAGTGGGCAGCTGTGGTGGTGCCTTCTGGA
GAAGAGCAGAGATACACATGCCATGTACAGCATGAGGGGCTGCCGAAGCCCCTCACCCTGAGATGGGAGC
CATCTTCCCAGTCCACCATCCCCATCGTGGGCATTGTTGCTGGCCTGGCTGTCCTAGCAGTTGTGGTCAT
CGGAGCTGTGGTCGCTACTGTGATGTGTAGGAGGAAGAGCTCAGGTGGAAAAGGAGGGAGCTACTCTCAG
GCTGCGTCCAGCGACAGTGCCCAGGGCTCTGATGTGTCTCTCACAGCTTGATCTAGAGGGCCCGTTTAAA
CCCGCTGATCAGCCTCGACTGTGCCTTCTAGTTGCCAGCCATCTGTTGTTTGCCCCTCCCCCGTGCCTTC
CTTGACCCTGGAAGGTGCCACTCCCACTGTCCTTTCCTAATAAAATGAGGAAATTGCATCGCATTGTCTG
AGTAGGTGTCATTCTATTCTGGGGGGTGGGGTGGGGCAGGACAGCAAGGGGGAGGATTGGGAAGACAATA
GCAGGCATGCTGGGGATGCGGTGGGCTCTATGGCTTCTGAGGCGGAAAGAACCAGCTGGGGCTCTAGGGG
GTATCCCC
[124 nt withheld, positions 2319-2442]
C
[91 nt withheld, positions 2444-2534]
A
[49 nt withheld, positions 2536-2584]
CCTTTGACGTTGGAGTCCACGTTCTTT
[37 nt withheld, positions 2612-2648]
ACCCTATCTCGGTCTATTCTTTTGATTTATAAGGGATTTTGCCGATTTCGGCCTATTGGTTAAAAAATGA
GCTGATTTAACAAAAATTTAACGCGAATTAATTCTGTGGAATGTGTGTCAGTTAGGGTGTGGAAAGTCCC
CAGGCTCCCCAGCAGGCAGAAGTATGCAAAGCATGCATCTCAATTAGTCAGCAACCAGGTGTGGAAAGTC
CCCAGGCTCCCCAGCAGGCAGAAGTATGCAAAGCATGCATCTCAATTAGTCAGCAACCATAGTCCCGCCC
CTAACTCCGCCCATCCCGCCCCTAACTCCGCCCAGTTCCGCCCATTCTCCGCCCCATGGCTGACTAATTT
TTTTTATTTATGCAGAGGCCGAGGCCGCCTCTGCCTCTGAGCTATTCCAGAAGTAGTGAGGAGGCTTTTT
TGGAGGCCTAGGCTTTTGCAAAAAGCTCCCGGGAGCTTGTATATCCATTTTCGGATCTGATCAAGAGACA
GGATGAGGATCGTTTCGCATGATTGAACAAGATGGATTGCACGCAGGTTCTCCGGCCGCTTGGGTGGAGA
GGCTATTCGGCTATGACTGGGCACAACAGACAATCGGCTGCTCTGATGCCGCCGTGTTCCGGCTGTCAGC
GCAGGGGCGCCCGGTTCTTTTTGTCAAGACCGACCTGTCCGGTGCCCTGAATGAACTGCAGGACGAGGCA
GCGCGGCTATCGTGGCTGGCCACGACGGGCGTTCCTTGCGCAGCTGTGCTCGACGTTGTCACTGAAGCGG
GAAGGGACTGGCTGCTATTGGGCGAAGTGCCGGGGCAGGATCTCCTGTCATCTCACCTTGCTCCTGCCGA
GAAAGTATCCATCATGGCTGATGCAATGCGGCGGCTGCATACGCTTGATCCGGCTACCTGCCCATTCGAC
CACCAAGCGAAACATCGCATCGAGCGAGCACGTACTCGGATGGAAGCCGGTCTTGTCGATCAGGATGATC
TGGACGAAGAGCATCAGGGGCTCGCGCCAGCCGAACTGTTCGCCAGGCTCAAGGCGCGCATGCCCGACGG
CGAGGATCTCGTCGTGACCCATGGCGATGCCTGCTTGCCGAATATCATGGTGGAAAATGGCCGCTTTTCT
GGATTCATCGACTGTGGCCGGCTGGGTGTGGCGGACCGCTATCAGGACATAGCGTTGGCTACCCGTGATA
TTGCTGAAGAGCTTGGCGGCGAATGGGCTGACCGCTTCCTCGTGCTTTACGGTATCGCCGCTCCCGATTC
GCAGCGCATCGCCTTCTATCGCCTTCTTGACGAGTTCTTCTGAGCGGGACTCTGGGGTTCGAAATGACCG
ACCAAGCGACGCCCAACCTGCCATCACGAGATTTCGATTCCACCGCCGCCTTCTATGAAAGGTTGGGCTT
CGGAATCGTTTTCCGGGACGCCGGCTGGATGATCCTCCAGCGCGGGGATCTCATGCTGGAGTTCTTCGCC
CACCCCAACTTGTTTATTGCAGCTTATAATGGTTACAAATAAAGCAATAGCATCACAAATTTCACAAATA
AAGCATTTTTTTCACTGCATTCTAGTTGTGGTTTGTCCAAACTCATCAATGTATCTTATCATGTCTGTAT
ACCGTCGACCTCTAGCTAGAGCTTGGCGTAATCATGGTCATAGCTGTTTCCTGTGTGAAATTGTTATCCG
CTCACAATTCCACACAACATACGAGCCGGAAGCATAAAGTGTAAAGCCTGGGGTGCCTAATGAGTGAGCT
AACTCACATTAATTGCGTTGCGCTCACTGCCCGCTTTCCAGTCGGGAAACCTGTCGTGCCAGCTGCATTA
ATGAATCGGCCAACGCGCGGGGAGAGGCGGTTTGCGTATTGGGCGCTCTTCCGCTTCCTCGCTCACTGAC
TCGCTGCGCTCGGTCGTTCGGCTGCGGCGAGCGGTATCAGCTCACTCAAAGGCGGTAATACGGTTATCCA
CAGAATCAGGGGATAACGCAGGAAAGAACATGTGAGCAAAAGGCCAGCAAAAGGCCAGGAACCGTAAAAA
GGCCGCGTTGCTGGCGTTTTTCCATAGGCTCCGCCCCCCTGACGAGCATCACAAAAATCGACGCTCAAGT
CAGAGGTGGCGAAACCCGACAGGACTATAAAGATACCAGGCGTTTCCCCCTGGAAGCTCCCTCGTGCGCT
CTCCTGTTCCGACCCTGCCGCTTACCGGATACCTGTCCGCCTTTCTCCCTTCGGGAAGCGTGGCGCTTTC
TCATAGCTCACGCTGTAGGTATCTCAGTTCGGTGTAGGTCGTTCGCTCCAAGCTGGGCTGTGTGCACGAA
CCCCCCGTTCAGCCCGACCGCTGCGCCTTATCCGGTAACTATCGTCTTGAGTCCAACCCGGTAAGACACG
ACTTATCGCCACTGGCAGCAGCCACTGGTAACAGGATTAGCAGAGCGAGGTATGTAGGCGGTGCTACAGA
GTTCTTGAAGTGGTGGCCTAACTACGGCTACACTAGAAGAACAGTATTTGGTATCTGCGCTCTGCTGAAG
CCAGTTACCTTCGGAAAAAGAGTTGGTAGCTCTTGATCCGGCAAACAAACCACCGCTGGTAGCGGTGGTT
TTTTTGTTTGCAAGCAGCAGATTACGCGCAGAAAAAAAGGATCTCAAGAAGATCCTTTGATCTTTTCTAC
GGGGTCTGACGCTCAGTGGAACGAAAACTCACGTTAAGGGATTTTGGTCATGAGATTATCAAAAAGGATC
TTCACCTAGATCCTTTTAAATTAAAAATGAAGTTTTAAATCAATCTAAAGTATATATGAGTAAACTTGGT
CTGACAGTTACCAATGCTTAATCAGTGAGGCACCTATCTCAGCGATCTGTCTATTTCGTTCATCCATAGT
TGCCTGACTCCCCGTCGTGTAGATAACTACGATACGGGAGGGCTTACCATCTGGCCCCAGTGCTGCAATG
ATACCGCGAGACCCACGCTCACCGGCTCCAGATTTATCAGCAATAAACCAGCCAGCCGGAAGGGCCGAGC
GCAGAAGTGGTCCTGCAACTTTATCCGCCTCCATCCAGTCTATTAATTGTTGCCGGGAAGCTAGAGTAAG
TAGTTCGCCAGTTAATAGTTTGCGCAACGTTGTTGCCATTGCTACAGGCATCGTGGTGTCACGCTCGTCG
TTTGGTATGGCTTCATTCAGCTCCGGTTCCCAACGATCAAGGCGAGTTACATGATCCCCCATGTTGTGCA
AAAAAGCGGTTAGCTCCTTCGGTCCTCCGATCGTTGTCAGAAGTAAGTTGGCCGCAGTGTTATCACTCAT
GGTTATGGCAGCACTGCATAATTCTCTTACTGTCATGCCATCCGTAAGATGCTTTTCTGTGACTGGTGAG
TACTCAACCAAGTCATTCTGAGAATAGTGTATGCGGCGACCGAGTTGCTCTTGCCCGGCGTCAATACGGG
ATAATACCGCGCCACATAGCAGAACTTTAAAAGTGCTCATCATTGGAAAACGTTCTTCGGGGCGAAAACT
CTCAAGGATCTTACCGCTGTTGAGATCCAGTTCGATGTAACCCACTCGTGCACCCAACTGATCTTCAGCA
TCTTTTACTTTCACCAGCGTTTCTGGGTGAGCAAAAACAGGAAGGCAAAATGCCGCAAAAAAGGGAATAA
GGGCGACACGGAAATGTTGAATACTCATACTCTTCCTTTTTCAATATTATTGAAGCATTTATCAGGGTTA
TTGTCTCATGAGCGGATACATATTTGAATGTATTTAGAAAAATAAACAAATAGGGGTTCCGCGCACATTT
CCCCGAAAAGTGCCACCTGACGTC
Features (pLannotate 1.2.2; 20 found; start..end, strand, type, name):
     28..80      -  misc_feature   bom (fragment): basis of mobility region from pBR322
    235..614     +  enhancer       CMV enhancer: human cytomegalovirus immediate early enhancer
    615..818     +  promoter       CMV promoter: human cytomegalovirus (CMV) immediate early promoter
    814..847     +  LTR            5' LTR (truncated) (fragment): truncated 5' long terminal repeat (LTR) from HIV-1
    863..881     +  promoter       T7 promoter: promoter for bacteriophage T7 RNA polymerase
    923..2008    +  CDS            HLA-B: HLAB_HUMAN - Also known as HLAB. Experimental evidence at protein level: Swiss-Prot protein existence level 1. Allele B*67:01: Displays peptides sharing a common signature motif, namely a Pro residue at position 2 and Leu anchor residue at the C-terminus. From Homo sapiens (Human).
   2049..2273    +  polyA_signal   bGH poly(A) signal: bovine growth hormone polyadenylation signal
   2277..2298    +  promoter       SV40 promoter (fragment): SV40 enhancer and early promoter
   2319..2747    +  rep_origin     f1 ori (sequence partly withheld): f1 bacteriophage origin of replication; arrow indicates direction of (+) strand synthesis
   2761..3090    +  promoter       SV40 promoter: SV40 enhancer and early promoter
   3157..3948    +  CDS            neo: KKA2_KLEPN - Also known as kan, nptII. Experimental evidence at protein level: Swiss-Prot protein existence level 1. Resistance to kanamycin, neomycin, paromomycin, ribostamycin, butirosin and gentamicin B. From Klebsiella pneumoniae.
   3972..4130    +  CDS            ble (fragment): BLE_KLEPN - Experimental evidence at protein level: Swiss-Prot protein existence level 1. Binding protein with a strong affinity to the bleomycin family of antibiotics. Binds to CL990; an antimitotic-antibiotic compound. From Klebsiella pneumoniae.
   4125..4246    +  polyA_signal   SV40 poly(A) signal: SV40 polyadenylation signal
   4319..4335    -  protein_bind   lac operator: The lac repressor binds to the lac operator to inhibit transcription in E. coli. This inhibition can be relieved by adding lactose or isopropyl-β-D-thiogalactopyranoside (IPTG). lac repressor encoded by lacI
   4343..4373    -  promoter       lac promoter: promoter for the E. coli lac operon
   4388..4409    -  protein_bind   CAP binding site: CAP binding activates transcription in the presence of cAMP. E. coli catabolite activator protein
   4422..4514    -  CDS            lacI (fragment): lac repressor; lacI; The lac repressor binds to the lac operator to inhibit transcription in E. coli. This inhibition can be relieved by adding lactose or isopropyl-β-D-thiogalactopyranoside (IPTG).
   4697..5285    -  rep_origin     ori: high-copy-number ColE1/pMB1/pBR322/pUC origin of replication
   5456..6316    -  CDS            AmpR: β-lactamase; bla; confers resistance to ampicillin, carbenicillin, and related antibiotics
   6317..6421    -  promoter       AmpR promoter: bla
