[The description below was written by a language model from this plasmid's Addgene catalogue record and pLannotate feature annotations shown in this document.]
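Description:
B*15:01:01:01 is a mammalian expression plasmid built on the pcDNA-3 backbone that carries the coding sequence of the human HLA class I heavy chain allele HLA-B*15:01:01:01. The roughly 6.5 kb full sequence contains one HLA-B open reading frame of about 1.1 kb, recorded as cloned between BamHI and EcoRI sites. It sits downstream of the human cytomegalovirus immediate early enhancer and promoter and upstream of the bovine growth hormone polyadenylation signal, an arrangement that gives strong constitutive transcription in transfected mammalian cells. A T7 promoter lies between the CMV promoter and the insert and could serve for in vitro transcription or as a sequencing primer site. No epitope tag or reporter is annotated. The automated annotation text for the insert mentions a different HLA-B allele, which simply reflects the generic database entry it matched. Likewise, the short hits labelled as an HIV-1 LTR fragment, a ble fragment and a lacI fragment appear to be minor backbone similarities rather than functional elements.

A second cassette uses the SV40 enhancer/early promoter to drive the neomycin phosphotransferase gene, followed by an SV40 polyadenylation signal, so stably transfected mammalian cells can be selected with G418. In E. coli the plasmid is maintained by a high-copy ColE1/pUC-type origin and selected through the β-lactamase gene, which confers ampicillin resistance. An f1 origin is also present for single-stranded DNA production.

The stated purpose is overexpression of this single HLA allele. The associated publication concerns a large HLA class I peptidome dataset for epitope prediction, consistent with expressing one defined allele in cells to profile the peptides it presents, though the record does not specify the recipient cell line.
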