Addgene plasmid #203238: B*15:01:01:01
Purpose: Overexpress HLA allele
Depositing lab: Derin Keskin & Catherine Wu. Depositing organization: Dana-Farber Cancer Institute. Publication: A large peptidome dataset improves HLA class I epitope prediction across most of the human population. Sarkizova S, Klaeger S, Le PM, Li LW, Oliveira G, Keshishian H, Hartigan CR, Zhang W, Braun DA, Ligon KL, Bachireddy P, Zervantonakis IK, Rosenbluth JM, Ouspenskaia T, Law T, Justesen S, Stevens J, Lane WJ, Eisenhaure T, Lan Zhang G, Clauser KR, Hacohen N, Carr SA, Wu CJ, Keskin DB. Nat Biotechnol. 2020 Feb;38(2):199-209. doi: 10.1038/s41587-019-0322-9. Epub 2019 Dec 16. PubMed 31844290.
Backbone
  Vector backbone: pcDNA-3
  Vector type: Mammalian Expression
Growth in bacteria
  Bacterial resistance: Ampicillin, 100 μg/mL
  Growth temperature: 37°C
  Growth strain: NEB Stable
  Copy number: High Copy
Gene/Insert
  Gene/Insert name: B*15:01:01:01
  Species: H. sapiens (human)
  Entrez Gene: HLA-B (a.k.a. AS, B-4901, HLAB)
  Cloning method: Restriction Enzyme; 5′ cloning site BamHI (unknown if destroyed); 3′ cloning site EcoRI (unknown if destroyed)
  Sequencing primers: 5′ unknown
Terms and licenses: Academic/Nonprofit Terms; Industry Terms: Not Available to Industry
Depositor comments: Shortname from TIGL: K10
How to cite: B*15:01:01:01 was a gift from Derin Keskin & Catherine Wu (Addgene plasmid # 203238 ; http://n2t.net/addgene:203238 ; RRID:Addgene_203238)
