>Addgene plasmid #203238 | B*15:01:01:01 | depositor partial sequence | sequence record 394173 | HLA:HLA00162 B*15:01:01:01 1089 bp (K10)
ATGCGGGTCACGGCGCCCCGAACCGTCCTCCTGCTGCTCTCGGGAGCCCTGGCCCTGACCGAGACCTGGG
CCGGCTCCCACTCCATGAGGTATTTCTACACCGCCATGTCCCGGCCCGGCCGCGGGGAGCCCCGCTTCAT
CGCAGTGGGCTACGTGGACGACACCCAGTTCGTGAGGTTCGACAGCGACGCCGCGAGTCCGAGGATGGCG
CCCCGGGCGCCATGGATAGAGCAGGAGGGGCCGGAGTATTGGGACCGGGAGACACAGATCTCCAAGACCA
ACACACAGACTTACCGAGAGAGCCTGCGGAACCTGCGCGGCTACTACAACCAGAGCGAGGCCGGGTCTCA
CACCCTCCAGAGGATGTACGGCTGCGACGTGGGGCCGGACGGGCGCCTCCTCCGCGGGCATGACCAGTCC
GCCTACGACGGCAAGGATTACATCGCCCTGAACGAGGACCTGAGCTCCTGGACCGCGGCGGACACGGCGG
CTCAGATCACCCAGCGCAAGTGGGAGGCGGCCCGTGAGGCGGAGCAGTGGAGAGCCTACCTGGAGGGCCT
GTGCGTGGAGTGGCTCCGCAGATACCTGGAGAACGGGAAGGAGACGCTGCAGCGCGCGGACCCCCCAAAG
ACACATGTGACCCACCACCCCATCTCTGACCATGAGGCCACCCTGAGGTGCTGGGCCCTGGGCTTCTACC
CTGCGGAGATCACACTGACCTGGCAGCGGGATGGCGAGGACCAAACTCAGGACACCGAGCTTGTGGAGAC
CAGACCAGCAGGAGATAGAACCTTCCAGAAGTGGGCAGCTGTGGTGGTGCCTTCTGGAGAAGAGCAGAGA
TACACATGCCATGTACAGCATGAGGGGCTGCCGAAGCCCCTCACCCTGAGATGGGAGCCATCTTCCCAGT
CCACCATCCCCATCGTGGGCATTGTTGCTGGCCTGGCTGTCCTAGCAGTTGTGGTCATCGGAGCTGTGGT
CGCTACTGTGATGTGTAGGAGGAAGAGCTCAGGTGGAAAAGGAGGGAGCTACTCTCAGGCTGCGTCCAGC
GACAGTGCCCAGGGCTCTGATGTGTCTCTCACAGCTTGA
